>Addgene plasmid #21636 | pEGFP-Rubicon | addgene full sequence | sequence record 190680 | Addgene NGS Result
GCCTCGGCCTCTGCATAAATAAAAAAAATTAGTCAGCCATGGGGCGGAGAATGGGCGGAACTGGGCGGAG
TTAGGGGCGGGATGGGCGGAGTTAGGGGCGGGACTATGGTTGCTGACTAATTGAGATGCATGCTTTGCAT
ACTTCTGCCTGCTGGGGAGCCTGGGGACTTTCCACACCTGGTTGCTGACTAATTGAGATGCATGCTTTGC
ATACTTCTGCCTGCTGGGGAGCCTGGGGACTTTCCACACCCTAACTGACACACATTCCACAGCTGGTTCT
TTCCGCCTCAGGACTCTTCCTTTTTCAATATTATTGAAGCATTTATCAGGGTTATTGTCTCATGAGCGGA
TACATATTTGAATGTATTTAGAAAAATAAACAAATAGGGGTTCCGCGCACATTTCCCCGAAAAGTGCCAC
CTG
[124 nt withheld, positions 424-547]
C
[91 nt withheld, positions 549-639]
A
[49 nt withheld, positions 641-689]
CCTTTGACGTTGGAGTCCACGTTCTTT
[37 nt withheld, positions 717-753]
ACCCTATCTCGGTCTATTCTTTTGATTTATAAGGGATTTTGCCGATTTCGGCCTATTGGTTAAAAAATGA
GCTGATTTAACAAAAATTTAACGCGAATTTTAACAAAATATTAACGCTTACAATTTACGCGTTAAGATAC
ATTGATGAGTTTGGACAAACCACAACTAGAATGCAGTGAAAAAAATGCTTTATTTGTGAAATTTGTGATG
CTATTGCTTTATTTGTAACCATTATAAGCTGCAATAAACAAGTTAACAACAACAATTGCATTCATTTTAT
GTTTCAGGTTCAGGGGGAGGTGTGGGAGGTTTTTTAAAGCAAGTAAAACCTCTACAAATGTGGTATGGCT
GATTATGATCAGTTATCTAGATCCGGTGGATCCCATCTCAGGTGGTCTCTAGGACGGTGGCCTCTAGAGC
CAAGGCTTCTGTGGGCTCCTCCTCATAGTCAGACAGGTAGGACTCCAGGCTCTGCTTGGCCAGCAGCTCC
CGTCGGGCCTGCAGCCGCTCACACCGGGGGCAGCGTCCAGACTTGAAGCAAGTTTTATGGTAACACGCTT
TACACTCTTCACAAGTCCGGCACTTATGCAGCTCAAAAGGAAAGATGACATCCTCCTCATTCTGACAGAA
TTCACAGATGAAGCCCTTGGCCTGACACAGCATGCATCTCTCCACGTGGGCGGCTCCCGCTCTAGTGAGC
TCCGCCAGCCGGGGCCCCAGTTCTCCCTTCTTGGTTGCAGTCAGGTCACTCAGCGAGTACAGATGGAGGT
CCTCTGTCAGGTGGCCTGGAACCACGTCAAAGGAATCCAGGAGCTCTTTGGCCAGTCGGCATGTCTTAAA
CATGTTCTTCATGTGGTACAGCTGAACCCGCAGCAGCCGGACTTGGTTAAGCAGCTTGACCTTCCTGTAG
AGTGCGCTATTGATGTCCTGCACATTGAAGAGAGGATCATTCCAGATCTTCAGGAGCAGGTCCTTAGAGA
AGTTGCTGACATAGTACTTGCTGAAGTCCCATTTGCGCAGAATGCGGCTGGGGACGACCATCTGGGCGTT
CTCGTGGCAGCACTGGCAGAAGTACTTGCCTAGGTACTCACAGTACCGCAGCCGCTTGATATAGTCGGGG
TCCGTCCGGATGCCACATCCCGCACAGCGGTAATTCTGCTTGGCCACGGCAATCTTCCTCGTGGGGGCTG
GATGAACATTAAAAATGATCTGCGGCCGGGGCGGAGCCCACTCCAGGTTGCCACGGACGCGGATTCGCAG
CTTGTAGATGTCCGCGTGCTGCCCGTCATCTGGTGAGATGGGCAGGGAGTCGGGGATGGGTAGGAGCTTC
TGTGGAGCATCATGCTCTGGGACTAGCCACTCGGGCTCCGAGGCAGCTGGAAGCTGCATCCCCTCAAACT
GCTTCAGAAGCCCCATGGCCACTGCCTCAGCCGATGTGGAGTGCAGGAAGCAGTGCGAGAGATTCTGGGA
GAAGGATGATTTGCCGTTTGAGACTGCACTCCTCCGGATGTCAGCGTCTTGGATTTCCAAGTCGTCAGCA
TCCTCAGCAGAGCCGGACTCAGAGAGCTGCGTCGAATCCCGTGAACTGAACTGGGAGCTGCTGGAGGTGA
CCCGGAAGCTTCCATTCTCAGTCTCCCGGTACGCAGGGAGCAGGTTTTTGGTGCGGATCTGCTGGCGCCG
AAGGCGGATCTTCTGCTTCAGTTCCTGGATCTCTCGGTCACTATCTTCCTCCTCTACTTCCTCCTCTTCT
AGACACTGGCTCATCATGTTGCACTTCATCAGCTCAATGGCGGCAATCAAGGACTCGGAGATGCTGAAGT
GGGCGTTTTCCTTTTCCAGGTCTGCACAGCTGCCAAAGTCTTGCTCAGAGAGGTAACTGATGAGGGACTG
TCCTTCTGATGGTCTTCTAAACATGCCTTCTCCTGAGCAGAGGTACTGACCACCCTCTGCGGCTCCTCTG
GAGGCAATGTTGGTGTCCGAGTGGGAGCGAATATGGCTCTTCTTTGTCCCGCTGGCGACAGGGGCTGTCT
GCCCTTCTGAGAAGCTGGACCTGCGAAGGACGCTGCCTGCCTGACTCTGCCTGCCTTCCTCTTGGTCCCC
TAGAGAAGAGGCAGCAGACTCCAGCTTTTGAGAGCTGCTGGAGGAGAACAAGTGAGAGCTGCTGCTCTCG
CCGTTGCTGCTGTGACTCTCACAACTGGCAGTCCGGCCATGAGGGGCTGGGTTGCCAATGGCCAGGTACT
CGGGCCCCTCACTGACATCACTTGGGGAGTCATTCTGGCTGCTGACCCAGGATGCCTCTAGGGGGCTAGT
CAGAGTGCTGTCGCTCATCTCCTGTGCTGTCAGTGGGGAATCCTGGGCTAGAGTAGAGTCTGAAGGCAGC
GGAGCTGGGGTGGTTTGAGTCTCTGCTGGTGAGAGGCATTCTCTGTCTTCTTGAGGTTGCCAGGAAGGGC
CAGAGAGTGAAAAGGAAGTAGATCTTCTCTCTGAGCTGTGGCTGGACTGTGGCATAGACTGAAGGCTGGA
GGAGGACCCAAAGTAGGAATGCTGAGCATAGCTAGCTGGAGGGGTGTATGTGGAACCAGGCAGAGCGGTC
AGACTCTGGCTCTTTGTGACCAGCAGCGGGCTCTCCTGCTTTCTGGCAAACATGGATGCATCGATCTGAG
CCAGAAGACGGGGGTTGTTCTGTTCCACTGCTTCCAGGCACTGGAGCATGGCTGTGACGTGGGCGTCACT
CAGCAGGAAGGCAGTTTCTGTGTAGAATTTTCTGATGTACTGTCTGTCCCCGAGCAGAGGCCGGAGCTGG
GCTGAGAGGCAGTGGCACTGCAGGCTATGCTGCAGCCACAGCTCTGCAACAGCACGCTCACTCACGCTGT
CAGTGTCGCTCTGGTCGCTCTCATGCAAACTGATGAACTTCTCCACGTGAAGGGCTGAGTGCGGGCTGAG
CCACCGAATGTCTTTCACAAACTGCCAGTAATCAGCCTGGCGGCAACACACCTGGTCATGGATGAGCCCA
TGATACAGGATGTTCTGCATGTCCCTGCACAGCCGCTCCAGGCCACCATACTTGGACCAGACATTGGGGC
AGTTGGCTGACACCAAACCTTCCACAGTCGTCTTCAAATTACCCAGCAGCTGCCAGTGCTCCCTCCTGCT
CTTCTCTAGCAGACGCTCCCCATCGCCGCCGCCAAGATCCATTCCCGCGCCCTCCGGACGCATGGATCTC
GAGATCTGAGTCCGGCCGGACTTGTACAGCTCGTCCATGCCGAGAGTGATCCCGGCGGCGGTCACGAACT
CCAGCAGGACCATGTGATCGCGCTTCTCGTTGGGGTCTTTGCTCAGGGCGGACTGGGTGCTCAGGTAGTG
GTTGTCGGGCAGCAGCACGGGGCCGTCGCCGATGGGGGTGTTCTGCTGGTAGTGGTCGGCGAGCTGCACG
CTGCCGTCCTCGATGTTGTGGCGGATCTTGAAGTTCACCTTGATGCCGTTCTTCTGCTTGTCGGCCATGA
TATAGACGTTGTGGCTGTTGTAGTTGTACTCCAGCTTGTGCCCCAGGATGTTGCCGTCCTCCTTGAAGTC
GATGCCCTTCAGCTCGATGCGGTTCACCAGGGTGTCGCCCTCGAACTTCACCTCGGCGCGGGTCTTGTAG
TTGCCGTCGTCCTTGAAGAAGATGGTGCGCTCCTGGACGTAGCCTTCGGGCATGGCGGACTTGAAGAAGT
CGTGCTGCTTCATGTGGTCGGGGTAGCGGCTGAAGCACTGCACGCCGTAGGTCAGGGTGGTCACGAGGGT
GGGCCAGGGCACGGGCAGCTTGCCGGTGGTGCAGATGAACTTCAGGGTCAGCTTGCCGTAGGTGGCATCG
CCCTCGCCCTCGCCGGACACGCTGAACTTGTGGCCGTTTACGTCGCCGTCCAGCTCGACCAGGATGGGCA
CCACCCCGGTGAACAGCTCCTCGCCCTTGCTCACCATGGTGGCGACCGGTAGCGCTAGCGGATCTGACGG
TTCACTAAACCAGCTCTGCTTATATAGACCTCCCACCGTACACGCCTACCGCCCATTTGCGTCAATGGGG
CGGAGTTGTTACGACATTTTGGAAAGTCCCGTTGATTTTGGTGCCAAAACAAACTCCCATTGACGTCAAT
GGGGTGGAGACTTGGAAATCCCCGTGAGTCAAACCGCTATCCACGCCCATTGATGTACTGCCAAAACCGC
ATCACCATGGTAATAGCGATGACTAATACGTAGATGTACTGCCAAGTAGGAAAGTCCCATAAGGTCATGT
ACTGGGCATAATGCCAGGCGGGCCATTTACCGTCATTGACGTCAATAGGGGGCGTACTTGGCATATGATA
CACTTGATGTACTGCCAAGTGGGCAGTTTACCGTAAATACTCCACCCATTGACGTCAATGGAAAGTCCCT
ATTGGCGTTACTATGGGAACATACGTCATTATTGACGTCAATGGGCGGGGGTCGTTGGGCGGTCAGCCAG
GCGGGCCATTTACCGTAAGTTATGTAACGCGGAACTCCATATATGGGCTATGAACTAATGACCCCGTAAT
TGATTACTATTAATAACTAATGCATGGCGGTAATACGGTTATCCACAGAATCAGGGGATAACGCAGGAAA
GAACATGTGAGCAAAAGGCCAGCAAAAGGCCAGGAACCGTAAAAAGGCCGCGTTGCTGGCGTTTTTCCAT
AGGCTCCGCCCCCCTGACGAGCATCACAAAAATCGACGCTCAAGTCAGAGGTGGCGAAACCCGACAGGAC
TATAAAGATACCAGGCGTTTCCCCCTGGAAGCTCCCTCGTGCGCTCTCCTGTTCCGACCCTGCCGCTTAC
CGGATACCTGTCCGCCTTTCTCCCTTCGGGAAGCGTGGCGCTTTCTCATAGCTCACGCTGTAGGTATCTC
AGTTCGGTGTAGGTCGTTCGCTCCAAGCTGGGCTGTGTGCACGAACCCCCCGTTCAGCCCGACCGCTGCG
CCTTATCCGGTAACTATCGTCTTGAGTCCAACCCGGTAAGACACGACTTATCGCCACTGGCAGCAGCCAC
TGGTAACAGGATTAGCAGAGCGAGGTATGTAGGCGGTGCTACAGAGTTCTTGAAGTGGTGGCCTAACTAC
GGCTACACTAGAAGAACAGTATTTGGTATCTGCGCTCTGCTGAAGCCAGTTACCTTCGGAAAAAGAGTTG
GTAGCTCTTGATCCGGCAAACAAACCACCGCTGGTAGCGGTGGTTTTTTTGTTTGCAAGCAGCAGATTAC
GCGCAGAAAAAAAGGATCTCAAGAAGATCCTTTGATCTTTTCTACGGGGTCTGACGCTCAGTGGAACGAA
AACTCACGTTAAGGGATTTTGGTCATGAGATTATCAAAAAGGATCTTCACCTAGATCCTTTTAAATTAAA
AATGAAGTTTTAAATCAATCTAAAGTATATATGAGTAACCTGAGGCTATGGCAGGGCCTGCCGCCCCGAC
GTTGGCTGCGAGCCCTGGGCCTTCACCCGAACTTGGGGGGTGGGGTGGGGAAAAGGAAGAAACGCGGGCG
TATTGGCCCCAATGGGGTCTCGGTGGGGTATCGACAGAGTGCCAGCCCTGGGACCGAACCCCGCGTTTAT
GAACAAACGACCCAACACCGTGCGTTTTATTCTGTCTTTTTATTGCCGTCATAGCGCGGGTTCCTTCCGG
TATTGTCTCCTTCCGTGTTTCAGTTAGCCTCCCCCTAGGGTGGGCGAAGAACTCCAGCATGAGATCCCCG
CGCTGGAGGATCATCCAGCCGGCGTCCCGGAAAACGATTCCGAAGCCCAACCTTTCATAGAAGGCGGCGG
TGGAATCGAAATCTCGTGATGGCAGGTTGGGCGTCGCTTGGTCGGTCATTTCGAACCCCAGAGTCCCGCT
CAGAAGAACTCGTCAAGAAGGCGATAGAAGGCGATGCGCTGCGAATCGGGAGCGGCGATACCGTAAAGCA
CGAGGAAGCGGTCAGCCCATTCGCCGCCAAGCTCTTCAGCAATATCACGGGTAGCCAACGCTATGTCCTG
ATAGCGGTCCGCCACACCCAGCCGGCCACAGTCGATGAATCCAGAAAAGCGGCCATTTTCCACCATGATA
TTCGGCAAGCAGGCATCGCCATGGGTCACGACGAGATCCTCGCCGTCGGGCATGCTCGCCTTGAGCCTGG
CGAACAGTTCGGCTGGCGCGAGCCCCTGATGCTCTTCGTCCAGATCATCCTGATCGACAAGACCGGCTTC
CATCCGAGTACGTGCTCGCTCGATGCGATGTTTCGCTTGGTGGTCGAATGGGCAGGTAGCCGGATCAAGC
GTATGCAGCCGCCGCATTGCATCAGCCATGATGGATACTTTCTCGGCAGGAGCAAGGTGAGATGACAGGA
GATCCTGCCCCGGCACTTCGCCCAATAGCAGCCAGTCCCTTCCCGCTTCAGTGACAACGTCGAGCACAGC
TGCGCAAGGAACGCCCGTCGTGGCCAGCCACGATAGCCGCGCTGCCTCGTCTTGCAGTTCATTCAGGGCA
CCGGACAGGTCGGTCTTGACAAAAAGAACCGGGCGCCCCTGCGCTGACAGCCGGAACACGGCGGCATCAG
AGCAGCCGATTGTCTGTTGTGCCCAGTCATAGCCGAATAGCCTCTCCACCCAAGCGGCCGGAGAACCTGC
GTGCAATCCATCTTGTTCAATCATGCGAAACGATCCTCATCCTGTCTCTTGATCGATCTTTGCAAAAGCC
TAGGCCTCCAAAAAAGCCTCCTCACTACTTCTGGAATAGCTCAGAGGCCGAGGCG
Features (pLannotate 1.2.2; 15 found; start..end, strand, type, name):
    293..397     -  promoter       AmpR promoter: bla
    424..852     +  rep_origin     f1 ori (sequence partly withheld): f1 bacteriophage origin of replication; arrow indicates direction of (+) strand synthesis
    886..1007    -  polyA_signal   SV40 poly(A) signal: SV40 polyadenylation signal
   1030..1114    -  CDS            large T antigen (fragment): large T antigen from SV40 (simian virus 40)
   1144..3966    -  CDS            Rubcn: RUBIC_MOUSE - Also known as Kiaa0226. Experimental evidence at protein level: Swiss-Prot protein existence level 1. Involved in regulation of pathogen-specific host defense of activated macrophages. Following bacterial infection promotes NADH oxidase activity by association with CYBA thereby affecting TLR2 signaling and probably other TLR-NOX pathways. Stabilizes the CYBA:CYBB NADPH oxidase heterodimer, increases its association with TLR2 and its phagosome trafficking to induce antimicrobial burst of ROS and production of inflammatory cytokines. Following fungal or viral infection (implicating
   3971..3988    -  misc_feature   MCS (fragment): multiple cloning site
   3994..4710    -  CDS            EGFP: EGFP is a basic (constitutively fluorescent) green fluorescent protein published in 1996, derived from Aequorea victoria. It is reported to be a rapidly-maturing weak dimer with moderate acid sensitivity.
   4755..4958    -  promoter       CMV promoter: human cytomegalovirus (CMV) immediate early promoter
   4959..5262    -  enhancer       CMV enhancer: human cytomegalovirus immediate early enhancer
   5437..6025    -  rep_origin     ori: high-copy-number ColE1/pMB1/pBR322/pUC origin of replication
   6247..6263    +  polyA_signal   bGH poly(A) signal (fragment): bovine growth hormone polyadenylation signal
   6354..6401    -  polyA_signal   HSV TK poly(A) signal: herpes simplex virus thymidine kinase polyadenylation signal (Cole and Stacy, 1985)
   6460..6612    -  CDS            ble (fragment): BLE_KLEPN - Experimental evidence at protein level: Swiss-Prot protein existence level 1. Binding protein with a strong affinity to the bleomycin family of antibiotics. Binds to CL990; an antimitotic-antibiotic compound. From Klebsiella pneumoniae.
   6633..7427    -  CDS            NeoR/KanR: aminoglycoside phosphotransferase from Tn5; aph(3')-II (or nptII); confers resistance to neomycin, kanamycin, and G418 (Geneticin®)
   7462..291     -  promoter       SV40 promoter (across the origin): SV40 enhancer and early promoter
