[The description below was written by a language model from this plasmid's Addgene catalogue record and pLannotate feature annotations shown in this document.]
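Description:
pEGFP-Rubicon is a mammalian expression plasmid built on the Clontech pEGFP-C2 backbone that produces mouse Rubicon (Rubcn, also known as KIAA0226) fused at its N terminus to EGFP. The roughly 2.8 kb Rubicon coding sequence was inserted by restriction cloning between the XhoI and SmaI sites of the polylinker, both of which were destroyed in the process. The annotated sequence of about 7.5 kb shows the expected arrangement: the human cytomegalovirus immediate early enhancer and promoter drive a single reading frame comprising EGFP, a short remnant of the multiple cloning site and Rubicon, followed by the SV40 polyadenylation signal. The repository's quality control sequencing found an L617P substitution relative to the reference sequence, and its functional effect is recorded as unknown.

The plasmid is propagated in E. coli through a high-copy ColE1/pUC-type origin and selected with kanamycin. The same Tn5 aminoglycoside phosphotransferase gene (NeoR/KanR) serves both hosts: a bacterial bla-type promoter placed next to the SV40 enhancer and early promoter allows expression in bacteria and in mammalian cells, where it confers G418 resistance for stable line selection, with the HSV TK polyadenylation signal terminating the transcript. An f1 origin is also present, permitting single-stranded DNA production. Short annotated fragments of ble, the bGH poly(A) signal and SV40 large T antigen appear to be partial matches within backbone sequence rather than functional elements.

Rubicon is a Beclin 1-binding protein, and the associated study reports that it and Atg14L reciprocally regulate autophagy at different stages. The construct is suited to visualising Rubicon localisation by fluorescence and to overexpression or GFP-based interaction studies in transfected mammalian cells.
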