Addgene plasmid #21636: pEGFP-Rubicon
Depositing lab: Tamotsu Yoshimori. Depositing organization: The University of Osaka. Publication: Two Beclin 1-binding proteins, Atg14L and Rubicon, reciprocally regulate autophagy at different stages. Matsunaga K, Saitoh T, Tabata K, Omori H, Satoh T, Kurotori N, Maejima I, Shirahama-Noda K, Ichimura T, Isobe T, Akira S, Noda T, Yoshimori T. Nat Cell Biol. 2009 Apr . 11(4):385-96. 10.1038/ncb1846 PubMed 19270696.
Backbone
  Vector backbone: pEGFP-C2 (Clontech)
  Backbone size w/o insert (bp): 4727
  Vector type: Mammalian Expression
  Selectable markers: Neomycin (select with G418)
Growth in bacteria
  Bacterial resistance: Kanamycin, 50 μg/mL
  Growth temperature: 37°C
  Growth strain: DH5alpha
  Copy number: Unknown
Gene/Insert
  Gene/Insert name: Rubicon (alt names: KIAA0226; Riken)
  Species: M. musculus (mouse)
  Insert size (bp): 2826
  Mutation: *(see below)
  GenBank ID: AK030368
  Entrez Gene: 1700021K19Rik (a.k.a. Rubicon, Kiaa0226, mKIAA0226, 5330403K09)
  Tag / fusion protein: EGFP (N terminal on backbone)
  Cloning method: Restriction Enzyme; 5′ cloning site XhoI (destroyed during cloning); 3′ cloning site SmaI (destroyed during cloning)
  Sequencing primers: 5′ sequence
Terms and licenses: Academic/Nonprofit Terms; Industry Terms: Not Available to Industry
Depositor comments: *Note: Compared to the Entrez Genbank reference sequence, Addgene's quality control sequencing finds an L617P amino acid residue substitution. The affect of this residue change is unknown.
How to cite: pEGFP-Rubicon was a gift from Tamotsu Yoshimori (Addgene plasmid # 21636 ; http://n2t.net/addgene:21636 ; RRID:Addgene_21636)
