>Addgene plasmid #21636 | pEGFP-Rubicon | addgene partial sequence | sequence record 27376 | 21636 with EGFP-C
ACGAGCTGTACAAGTCCGGCCGGACTCAGATCTCGAGATCCATGCGTCCGGAGGGCGCGGGAATGGATCT
TGGCGGCGGCGATGGGGAGCGTCTGCTAGAGAAGAGCAGGAGGGAGCACTGGCAGCTGCTGGGTAATTTG
AAGACGACTGTGGAAGGTTTGGTGTCAGCCAACTGCCCCAATGTCTGGTCCAAGTATGGTGGCCTGGAGC
GGCTGTGCAGGGACATGCAGAACATCCTGTATCATGGGCTCATCCATGACCAGGTGTGTTGCCGCCAGGC
TGATTACTGGCAGTTTGTGAAAGACATTCGGTGGCTCAGCCCGCACTCAGCCCTTCACGTGGAGAAGTTC
ATCAGTTTGCATGAGAGCGACCAGAGCGACACTGACAGCGTGAGTGAGCGTGCTGTTGCAGAGCTGTGGC
TGCAGCATAGCCTGCAGTGCCACTGCCTCTCAGCCCAGCTCCGGCCTCTGCTCGGGGACAGACAGTACAT
CAGAAAATTCTACACAGAAACTGCCTTCCTGCTGAGTGACGCCCACGTCACAGCCATGCTCCAGTGCCTG
GAAGCAGTGGAACAGAACAACCCCCGTCTTCTGGCTCAGATCGATGCATCCATGTTTGCCAGAAAGCAGG
AGAGCCCGCTGCTGGTCACAAAGAGCCAGAGTCTGACCGCTCTGCCTGGTTCCACATACACCCCTCCAGC
TAGCTATGCTCAGCATTCCTACTTTGGGTCC
